Addgene plasmid #214496: AiP1426 - pAAV-AiE2133m-minBG-SYFP2-WPRE-BGHpA
Purpose: AiE2133m is an enhancer sequence, designed to drive AAV-mediated transgene expression in specific populations of brain cells
Depositing lab: Allen Institute for Brain Science & Bosiljka Tasic. Depositing organization: Allen Institute. Publication: A suite of enhancer AAVs and transgenic mouse lines for genetic access to cortical cell types. Ben-Simon Y, Hooper M, Narayan S, Daigle TL, Dwivedi D, Way SW, Oster A, Stafford DA, Mich JK, Taormina MJ, Martinez RA, Opitz-Araya X, Roth JR, Alexander JR, Allen S, Amster A, Arbuckle J, Ayala A, Baker PM, Bakken TE, Barcelli T, Barta S, Bendrick J, Bertagnolli D, Bielstein C, Bishwakarma P, Bowlus J, Boyer G, Brouner K, Casian B, Casper T, Chakka AB, Chakrabarty R, Chance RK, Chavan S, Clark M, Colbert K, Collman F, Daniel S, Departee M, DiValentin P, Donadio N, Dotson N, Egdorf T, Fliss T, Gabitto M, Garcia J, Gary A, Gasperini M, Gloe J, Goldy J, Gore BB, Graybuck L, Greisman N, Haeseleer F, Halterman C, Haradon Z, Hastings SD, Helback O, Ho W, Hockemeyer D, Huang C, Huff S, Hunker A, Johansen N, Jones D, Juneau Z, Kalmbach B, Kannan M, Khem S, Kussick E, Kutsal R, Larsen R, Lee C, Lee AY, Leibly M, Lenz GH, Li S, Liang E, Lusk N, Madigan Z, Malloy J, Malone J, McCue R, Melchor J, Mollenkopf T, Moosman S, Morin E, Newman D, Ng L, Ngo K, Omstead V, Otto S, Oyama A, Pena N, Pham T, Phillips E, Pom CA, Potekhina L, Ransford S, Ray PL, Rette D, Reynoldson C, Rimorin C, Rocha D, Ruiz A, Sanchez REA, Sawyer L, Sedeno-Cortes A, Sevigny JP, Shapovalova N, Shepard N, Shulga L, Sigler AR, Siverts L, Soliman S, Somasundaram S, Staats B, Stewart K, Szelenyi E, Tieu M, Trader C, Tran A, van Velthoven CTJ, Walker M, Wang Y, Weed N, Wirthlin M, Wood T, Wynalda B, Yao Z, Zhou T, Ariza J, Dee N, Reding M, Ronellenfitch K, Mufti S, Sunkin SM, Smith KA, Esposito L, Waters J, Thyagarajan B, Yao S, Lein ES, Zeng H, Levi BP, Ngai J, Ting JT, Tasic B. Cell. 2025 May 16:S0092-8674(25)00513-6. doi: 10.1016/j.cell.2025.05.002. PubMed 40403729.
Backbone
  Vector backbone: pAAV2
  Vector type: AAV
Growth in bacteria
  Bacterial resistance: Ampicillin, 100 μg/mL
  Growth temperature: 37°C
  Growth strain: NEB Stable
  Copy number: High Copy
Gene/Insert
  Gene/Insert name: SYFP2
  Species: Synthetic
  Promoter: minBG
  Cloning method: Gibson Cloning
Terms and licenses: Academic/Nonprofit Terms; Industry Terms: Not Available to Industry
Depositor comments: 5' Cloning Site: SgrAI (destroyed), 3' Cloning Site: SgrAI (destroyed). Please visit https://doi.org/10.1101/2024.06.10.597244 for bioRxiv preprint.
How to cite: AiP1426 - pAAV-AiE2133m-minBG-SYFP2-WPRE-BGHpA was a gift from Allen Institute for Brain Science & Bosiljka Tasic (Addgene plasmid # 214496 ; http://n2t.net/addgene:214496 ; RRID:Addgene_214496)
