[The description below was written by a language model from this plasmid's Addgene catalogue record and pLannotate feature annotations shown in this document.]
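Description:
AiP1426 - pAAV-AiE2133m-minBG-SYFP2-WPRE-BGHpA is an adeno-associated virus transfer plasmid built on a pAAV2 backbone and intended for packaging an enhancer-driven fluorescent reporter into recombinant AAV. In bacteria it is maintained as a high-copy plasmid through a ColE1/pUC-type origin and selected with ampicillin via the β-lactamase gene and its own promoter. The backbone also carries an f1 phage origin and short remnants of pBR322 rop and bom sequences, which appear only as fragments in the annotation. The full sequence record is 4,945 nt.

The payload lies between AAV2 inverted terminal repeats, the cis elements needed for replication and encapsidation of the vector genome. One ITR is annotated in full, while the other is detected only as two short fragments, which may reflect how repeat structures are sequenced or annotated rather than a real truncation. Within this cassette the AiE2133m enhancer sits upstream of minBG, a minimal promoter which has little activity alone, so that expression depends on the cell-type specificity of the enhancer. Neither the enhancer nor minBG is picked up by the automated annotation, but an unannotated stretch between the SYFP2 coding sequence and the fragmentary ITR is consistent with their position. The reporter is SYFP2, a rapidly maturing monomeric yellow fluorescent protein derived from Aequorea victoria. It is followed by WPRE sequence (annotated as two fragments), which enhances transcript stability and expression, and a bovine growth hormone polyadenylation signal.

The stated purpose is AAV-mediated transgene expression in specific populations of brain cells. The record does not say which population AiE2133m targets, though the associated work concerns genetic access to cortical cell types.
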