Features (pLannotate 1.2.2; 14 found; start..end, strand, type, name):
    708..812     -  promoter       AmpR promoter: bla
    907..942     +  CDS            rop (fragment): Rop protein, which maintains plasmids at low copy number; rop
   1044..1093    +  misc_feature   bom (fragment): basis of mobility region from pBR322
   1094..1549    -  rep_origin     f1 ori (sequence partly withheld): f1 bacteriophage origin of replication; arrow indicates direction of (+) strand synthesis
   1568..1619    +  misc_feature   bom (fragment): basis of mobility region from pBR322
   1624..1764    -  repeat_region  AAV2 ITR: inverted terminal repeat of adeno-associated virus serotype 2 inverted
   1882..1993    -  polyA_signal   bGH poly(A) signal: bovine growth hormone polyadenylation signal
   2010..2090    -  misc_feature   WPRE (fragment): woodchuck hepatitis virus posttranscriptional regulatory element
   2096..2253    -  misc_feature   WPRE (fragment): woodchuck hepatitis virus posttranscriptional regulatory element
   2293..3009    -  CDS            SYFP2: SYFP2 is a basic (constitutively fluorescent) yellow fluorescent protein published in 2006, derived from Aequorea victoria. It is reported to be a very rapidly-maturing monomer with moderate acid sensitivity.
   3877..3904    -  repeat_region  AAV2 ITR (fragment): inverted terminal repeat of adeno-associated virus serotype 2 inverted
   3933..3960    -  repeat_region  AAV2 ITR (fragment): inverted terminal repeat of adeno-associated virus serotype 2 inverted
   4033..4621    -  rep_origin     ori: high-copy-number ColE1/pMB1/pBR322/pUC origin of replication
   4792..707     -  CDS            AmpR (across the origin): β-lactamase; bla; confers resistance to ampicillin, carbenicillin, and related antibiotics
>Addgene plasmid #214496 | AiP1426 - pAAV-AiE2133m-minBG-SYFP2-WPRE-BGHpA | addgene full sequence | sequence record 438968 | Addgene NGS Result
CCGGCTCCAGATTTATCAGCAATAAACCAGCCAGCCGGAAGGGCCGAGCGCAGAAGTGGTCCTGCAACTT
TATCCGCCTCCATCCAGTCTATTAATTGTTGCCGGGAAGCTAGAGTAAGTAGTTCGCCAGTTAATAGTTT
GCGCAACGTTGTTGCCATTGCTACAGGCATCGTGGTGTCACGCTCGTCGTTTGGTATGGCTTCATTCAGC
TCCGGTTCCCAACGATCAAGGCGAGTTACATGATCCCCCATGTTGTGCAAAAAAGCGGTTAGCTCCTTCG
GTCCTCCGATCGTTGTCAGAAGTAAGTTGGCCGCAGTGTTATCACTCATGGTTATGGCAGCACTGCATAA
TTCTCTTACTGTCATGCCATCCGTAAGATGCTTTTCTGTGACTGGTGAGTACTCAACCAAGTCATTCTGA
GAATAGTGTATGCGGCGACCGAGTTGCTCTTGCCCGGCGTCAATACGGGATAATACCGCGCCACATAGCA
GAACTTTAAAAGTGCTCATCATTGGAAAACGTTCTTCGGGGCGAAAACTCTCAAGGATCTTACCGCTGTT
GAGATCCAGTTCGATGTAACCCACTCGTGCACCCAACTGATCTTCAGCATCTTTTACTTTCACCAGCGTT
TCTGGGTGAGCAAAAACAGGAAGGCAAAATGCCGCAAAAAAGGGAATAAGGGCGACACGGAAATGTTGAA
TACTCATACTCTTCCTTTTTCAATATTATTGAAGCATTTATCAGGGTTATTGTCTCATGAGCGGATACAT
ATTTGAATGTATTTAGAAAAATAAACAAATAGGGGTTCCGCGCACATTTCCCCGAAAAGTGCCACCTGAC
GTCTAAGAAACCATTATTATCATGACATTAACCTATAAAAATAGGCGTATCACGAGGCCCTTTCGTCTCG
CGCGTTTCGGTGATGACGGTGAAAACCTCTGACACATGCAGCTCCCGGAGACGGTCACAGCTTGTCTGTA
AGCGGATGCCGGGAGCAGACAAGCCCGTCAGGGCGCGTCAGCGGGTGTTGGCGGGTGTCGGGGCTGGCTT
AACTATGCGGCATCAGAGCAGATTGTACTGAGAGTGCACCATAAAATTGTAAACGTTAATATTTTGTTAA
AATTCGCGTTAAATTTTTGTTAAATCAGCTCATTTTTTAACCAATAGACCGAAATCGGCAAAATCCCTTA
TAAATCAAAAGAATAGCCCGAGATAGAGT
[37 nt withheld, positions 1220-1256]
AAAGAACGTGGACTCCAACGTCAAAGG
[141 nt withheld, positions 1284-1424]
G
[46 nt withheld, positions 1426-1471]
A
[95 nt withheld, positions 1473-1567]
TATGCGGTGTGAAATACCGCACAGATGCGTAAGGAGAAAATACCGCATCAGGCGCCCCTGCAGGCAGCTG
CGCGCTCGCTCGCTCACTGAGGCCGCCCGGGCAAAGCCCGGGCGTCGGGCGACCTTTGGTCGCCCGGCCT
CAGTGAGCGAGCGAGCGCGCAGAGAGGGAGTGGCCAACTCCATCACTAGGGGTTCCTGCGGCCGCTCGGT
CCGCACGTGAGATCTCATGCCTGCTATTGTCTTCCCAATCCTCCCCCTTGCTGTCCTGCCCCACCCCACC
CCCCAGAATAGAATGACACCTACTCAGACAATGCGATGCAATTTCCTCATTTTATTAGGAAAGGACAGTG
GGAGTGGCACCTTCCAGGGTCAAGGAAGGCACGGGGGAGGGGCAAACAACAGATGGCTGGCAACTAGAAG
GCACAGTCGAAGATCTCTCGAGCCACGGAATTGTCAGTGCCCAACAGCCGAGCCCCTGTCCAGCAGCGGG
CAAGGCAGGCGGCGATGAGTTCCGCCGTGGCAAGAACTAACCAGGATTTATACAAGGAGGAGAAAATGAA
AGCCATACGGGAAGCAATAGCATGATACAAAGGCATTAAAGCAGCGTATCCACATAGCGTAAAAGGAGCA
ACATAGTTAAGAATACCAGTCAATCTTTCACAAATTTTGTAATCCAGAGGTTGATTATGATATCGAATTC
GCGGCCGCGGCGCGCCGTCGACTTACTTGTACAGCTCGTCCATGCCGAGAGTGATCCCGGCGGCGGTCAC
GAACTCCAGCAGGACCATGTGATCGCGCTTCTCGTTGGGGTCTTTGCTCAGCTTGGACTGGTAGCTCAGG
TAGTGGTTGTCGGGCAGCAGCACGGGGCCGTCGCCGATGGGGGTGTTCTGCTGGTAGTGGTCGGCGAGCT
GCACGCCGCCGTCCTCGATGTTGTGGCGGATCTTGAAGTTGGCCTTGATGCCGTTCTTCTGCTTGTCGGC
GGTGATATAGACGTTGTGGCTGTTGTAGTTGTACTCCAGCTTGTGCCCCAGGATGTTGCCGTCCTCCTTG
AAGTCGATGCCCTTCAGCTCGATGCGGTTCACCAGGGTGTCGCCCTCGAACTTCACCTCGGCGCGGGTCT
TGTAGTTGCCGTCGTCCTTGAAGAAGATGGTGCGCTCCTGGACGTAGCCTTCGGGCATGGCGGACTTGAA
GAAGTCGTGCTGCTTCATGTGGTCGGGGTAGCGGGCGAAGCACTGCACGCCGTAGCCCAGGGTGGTCACG
AGGGTGGGCCAGGGCACGGGCAGCTTGCCGGTGGTGCAGATCAGCTTCAGGGTCAGCTTGCCGTAGGTGG
CATCGCCCTCGCCCTCGCCGGACACGCTGAACTTGTGGCCGTTTACGTCGCCGTCCAGCTCGACCAGGAT
GGGCACCACCCCGGTGAACAGCTCCTCGCCCTTGCTCACCATGGTGGCGACCGGTAGCGCTAGCTTCGAA
AGATCTGGATCCCAGAAGCAAATGTAAGCAATAGATGGCTCTGCCCTGACTTTTATGCCCAGCCCGAGCT
CCGCCGGCGCTGCGGGGCAGTGGGGTGCACTGGTTCTGATCTCCGGCGACCTCTGATCTTTGTAAACTCA
CAAATGTGCTCAGGAGCCTGAGGAGGCCAGAAAGGAGACGTCTCAGGGGTTGGAGGCTGGGCAGATGGCA
GGTCAGGTGGGATGGAGCTGGGCAGAGACTGGCCTCCCTGCTGGAGAAGGTGACGTGGCTGTGCTTCCTG
TGGGGCCTGTGGAGGCTTCCTCCAGGGCTTCTTAGGTAAGACGGCTTCCTGTGCACTCGTCTCAGGCCAT
GAAGTCAGCCCTCCACATATCTGGCCTGAGGACAGAGAAGGCTTCCTCTTTGGGGAGTGAAAAGGAACGT
GGCCTCCCAAGCTTCAGGAAGGAAAGCCCTCACTTCCTGGTGAGAGGGAACAAACACGGCAGGCCTTGAC
TCCAAACCCAGAGGAACACGTCAGAGCCTGCCGCCTGGGACAGAGACAGTTGGCTGGCCTAGTCCTGTGG
CTGTGCTTGCCGACGTCCTGACCTTACGATGGAGGCAAGCCTGTGAACGCCATGGGGGTAGGAAAAGCAG
AGGATTTTCCTGGGGGTCACTTGGAAGCCTAGGTCTAGATGTCTAAGCCGCTGTGCCCTGCAGAGCCTGG
CTCCTGCAGGTGCTCAGAGATCCATGTTCAAAGACTGTGAGCCACAGGCACGCTCTATGCTCTTCCGCGC
CGGCGATTATTACTCTTACAACGCGTGCGGCCGCAGGAACCCCTAGTGATGGAGTTGGCCACTCCCTCTC
TGCGCGCTCGCTCGCTCACTGAGGCCGGGCGACCAAAGGTCGCCCGACGCCCGGGCGGCCTCAGTGAGCG
AGCGAGCGCGCAGCTGCCTGCAGGACATGTGAGCAAAAGGCCAGCAAAAGGCCAGGAACCGTAAAAAGGC
CGCGTTGCTGGCGTTTTTCCATAGGCTCCGCCCCCCTGACGAGCATCACAAAAATCGACGCTCAAGTCAG
AGGTGGCGAAACCCGACAGGACTATAAAGATACCAGGCGTTTCCCCCTGGAAGCTCCCTCGTGCGCTCTC
CTGTTCCGACCCTGCCGCTTACCGGATACCTGTCCGCCTTTCTCCCTTCGGGAAGCGTGGCGCTTTCTCA
TAGCTCACGCTGTAGGTATCTCAGTTCGGTGTAGGTCGTTCGCTCCAAGCTGGGCTGTGTGCACGAACCC
CCCGTTCAGCCCGACCGCTGCGCCTTATCCGGTAACTATCGTCTTGAGTCCAACCCGGTAAGACACGACT
TATCGCCACTGGCAGCAGCCACTGGTAACAGGATTAGCAGAGCGAGGTATGTAGGCGGTGCTACAGAGTT
CTTGAAGTGGTGGCCTAACTACGGCTACACTAGAAGAACAGTATTTGGTATCTGCGCTCTGCTGAAGCCA
GTTACCTTCGGAAAAAGAGTTGGTAGCTCTTGATCCGGCAAACAAACCACCGCTGGTAGCGGTGGTTTTT
TTGTTTGCAAGCAGCAGATTACGCGCAGAAAAAAAGGATCTCAAGAAGATCCTTTGATCTTTTCTACGGG
GTCTGACGCTCAGTGGAACGAAAACTCACGTTAAGGGATTTTGGTCATGAGATTATCAAAAAGGATCTTC
ACCTAGATCCTTTTAAATTAAAAATGAAGTTTTAAATCAATCTAAAGTATATATGAGTAAACTTGGTCTG
ACAGTTACCAATGCTTAATCAGTGAGGCACCTATCTCAGCGATCTGTCTATTTCGTTCATCCATAGTTGC
CTGACTCCCCGTCGTGTAGATAACTACGATACGGGAGGGCTTACCATCTGGCCCCAGTGCTGCAATGATA
CCGCGAGACCCACGCTCA
